>Addgene plasmid #215164 | Stag-rHMT | addgene full sequence | sequence record 430159 | Addgene NGS Result
TACGACGATACCGAAGACAGCTCATGTTATATCCCGCCGTTAACCACCATCAAACAGGATTTTCGCCTGC
TGGGGCAAACCAGCGTGGACCGCTTGCTGCAACTCTCTCAGGGCCAGGCGGTGAAGGGCAATCAGCTGTT
GCCCGTCTCACTGGTGAAAAGAAAAACCACCCTGGCGCCCAATACGCAAACCGCCTCTCCCCGCGCGTTG
GCCGATTCATTAATGCAGCTGGCACGACAGGTTTCCCGACTGGAAAGCGGGCAGTGAGCGCAACGCAATT
AATGTAAGTTAGCTCACTCATTAGGCACCGGGATCTCGACCGATGCCCTTGAGAGCCTTCAACCCAGTCA
GCTCCTTCCGGTGGGCGCGGGGCATGACTATCGTCGCCGCACTTATGACTGTCTTCTTTATCATGCAACT
CGTAGGACAGGTGCCGGCAGCGCTCTGGGTCATTTTCGGCGAGGACCGCTTTCGCTGGAGCGCGACGATG
ATCGGCCTGTCGCTTGCGGTATTCGGAATCTTGCACGCCCTCGCTCAAGCCTTCGTCACTGGTCCCGCCA
CCAAACGTTTCGGCGAGAAGCAGGCCATTATCGCCGGCATGGCGGCCCCACGGGTGCGCATGATCGTGCT
CCTGTCGTTGAGGACCCGGCTAGGCTGGCGGGGTTGCCTTACTGGTTAGCAGAATGAATCACCGATACGC
GAGCGAACGTGAAGCGACTGCTGCTGCAAAACGTCTGCGACCTGAGCAACAACATGAATGGTCTTCGGTT
TCCGTGTTTCGTAAAGTCTGGAAACGCGGAAGTCAGCGCCCTGCACCATTATGTTCCGGATCTGCATCGC
AGGATGCTGCTGGCTACCCTGTGGAACACCTACATCTGTATTAACGAAGCGCTGGCATTGACCCTGAGTG
ATTTTTCTCTGGTCCCGCCGCATCCATACCGCCAGTTGTTTACCCTCACAACGTTCCAGTAACCGGGCAT
GTTCATCATCAGTAACCCGTATCGTGAGCATCCTCTCTCGTTTCATCGGTATCATTACCCCCATGAACAG
AAATCCCCCTTACACGGAGGCATCAGTGACCAAACAGGAAAAAACCGCCCTTAACATGGCCCGCTTTATC
AGAAGCCAGACATTAACGCTTCTGGAGAAACTCAACGAGCTGGACGCGGATGAACAGGCAGACATCTGTG
AATCGCTTCACGACCACGCTGATGAGCTTTACCGCAGCTGCCTCGCGCGTTTCGGTGATGACGGTGAAAA
CCTCTGACACATGCAGCTCCCGGAGACGGTCACAGCTTGTCTGTAAGCGGATGCCGGGAGCAGACAAGCC
CGTCAGGGCGCGTCAGCGGGTGTTGGCGGGTGTCGGGGCGCAGCCATGACCCAGTCACGTAGCGATAGCG
GAGTGTATACTGGCTTAACTATGCGGCATCAGAGCAGATTGTACTGAGAGTGCACCATTGCGGTGTGAAA
TACCGCACAGATGCGTAAGGAGAAAATACCGCATCAGGCGCTCTTCCGCTTCCTCGCTCACTGACTCGCT
GCGCTCGGTCGTTCGGCTGCGGCGAGCGGTATCAGCTCACTCAAAGGCGGTAATACGGTTATCCACAGAA
TCAGGGGATAACGCAGGAAAGAACATGTGAGCAAAAGGCCAGCAAAAGGCCAGGAACCGTAAAAAGGCCG
CGTTGCTGGCGTTTTTCCATAGGCTCCGCCCCCCTGACGAGCATCACAAAAATCGACGCTCAAGTCAGAG
GTGGCGAAACCCGACAGGACTATAAAGATACCAGGCGTTTCCCCCTGGAAGCTCCCTCGTGCGCTCTCCT
GTTCCGACCCTGCCGCTTACCGGATACCTGTCCGCCTTTCTCCCTTCGGGAAGCGTGGCGCTTTCTCATA
GCTCACGCTGTAGGTATCTCAGTTCGGTGTAGGTCGTTCGCTCCAAGCTGGGCTGTGTGCACGAACCCCC
CGTTCAGCCCGACCGCTGCGCCTTATCCGGTAACTATCGTCTTGAGTCCAACCCGGTAAGACACGACTTA
TCGCCACTGGCAGCAGCCACTGGTAACAGGATTAGCAGAGCGAGGTATGTAGGCGGTGCTACAGAGTTCT
TGAAGTGGTGGCCTAACTACGGCTACACTAGAAGGACAGTATTTGGTATCTGCGCTCTGCTGAAGCCAGT
TACCTTCGGAAAAAGAGTTGGTAGCTCTTGATCCGGCAAACAAACCACCGCTGGTAGCGGTGGTTTTTTT
GTTTGCAAGCAGCAGATTACGCGCAGAAAAAAAGGATCTCAAGAAGATCCTTTGATCTTTTCTACGGGGT
CTGACGCTCAGTGGAACGAAAACTCACGTTAAGGGATTTTGGTCATGAACAATAAAACTGTCTGCTTACA
TAAACAGTAATACAAGGGGTGTTATGAGCCATATTCAACGGGAAACGTCTTGCTCTAGGCCGCGATTAAA
TTCCAACATGGATGCTGATTTATATGGGTATAAATGGGCTCGCGATAATGTCGGGCAATCAGGTGCGACA
ATCTATCGATTGTATGGGAAGCCCGATGCGCCAGAGTTGTTTCTGAAACATGGCAAAGGTAGCGTTGCCA
ATGATGTTACAGATGAGATGGTCAGACTAAACTGGCTGACGGAATTTATGCCTCTTCCGACCATCAAGCA
TTTTATCCGTACTCCTGATGATGCATGGTTACTCACCACTGCGATCCCCGGGAAAACAGCATTCCAGGTA
TTAGAAGAATATCCTGATTCAGGTGAAAATATTGTTGATGCGCTGGCAGTGTTCCTGCGCCGGTTGCATT
CGATTCCTGTTTGTAATTGTCCTTTTAACAGCGATCGCGTATTTCGTCTCGCTCAGGCGCAATCACGAAT
GAATAACGGTTTGGTTGATGCGAGTGATTTTGATGACGAGCGTAATGGCTGGCCTGTTGAACAAGTCTGG
AAAGAAATGCATAAACTTTTGCCATTCTCACCGGATTCAGTCGTCACTCATGGTGATTTCTCACTTGATA
ACCTTATTTTTGACGAGGGGAAATTAATAGGTTGTATTGATGTTGGACGAGTCGGAATCGCAGACCGATA
CCAGGATCTTGCCATCCTATGGAACTGCCTCGGTGAGTTTTCTCCTTCATTACAGAAACGGCTTTTTCAA
AAATATGGTATTGATAATCCTGATATGAATAAATTGCAGTTTCATTTGATGCTCGATGAGTTTTTCTAAG
AATTAATTCATGAGCGGATACATATTTGAATGTATTTAGAAAAATAAACAAATAGGGGTTCCGCGCACAT
TTCCCCGAAAAGTGCCACCTAAATTGTAAGCGTTAATATTTTGTTAAAATTCGCGTTAAATTTTTGTTAA
ATCAGCTCATTTTTTAACCAATAGGCCGAAATCGGCAAAATCCCTTATAAATCAAAAGAATAGACCGAGA
TAGGGT
[37 nt withheld, positions 3437-3473]
AAAGAACGTGGACTCCAACGTCAAAGG
[49 nt withheld, positions 3501-3549]
T
[91 nt withheld, positions 3551-3641]
G
[124 nt withheld, positions 3643-3766]
CCCATTCGCCAATCCGGATATAGTTCCTCCTTTCAGCAAAAAACCCCTCAAGACCCGTTTAGAGGCCCCA
AGGGGTTATGCTAGTTATTGCTCAGCGGTGGCAGCAGCCAACTCAGCTTCCTTTCGGGCTTTGTTAGCAG
CCGGATCTCAGTGGTGGTGGTGGTGGTGCTCGAGTTATTACGCCGCCGCCGCCTTCTTACAACAGCTGCA
TTTTTCGCTCGCACCCTTGCACACGCAACCCTGCGCGCATTTCGCGCAGCTCATCGGGCAGCAGCTGCAG
CACGCCGCCGCCGCCTTCTTGCAGCTGTTGCACTTGCACTCTTTGCACTTGCAGCTACCGGTGCAGGTGC
AGCTGCCACCGGTCGCGCAGCTGCACGCCGCCGCAGCTTTCCAGCCCATGGAACCGCGTGGCACCAGGGT
ACCCAGATCTGGGCTGTCCATGTGCTGGCGTTCGAATTTAGCAGCAGCGGTTTCTTTCATATGTATATCT
CCTTCTTAAAGTTAAACAAAATTATTTCTAGAGGGGAATTGTTATCCGCTCACAATTCCCCTATAGTGAG
TCGTATTAATTTCGCGGGATCGAGATCGATCTCGATCCTCTACGCCGGACGCATCGTGGCCGGCATCACC
GGCGCCACAGGTGCGGTTGCTGGCGCCTATATCGCCGACATCACCGATGGGGAAGATCGGGCTCGCCACT
TCGGGCTCATGAGCGCTTGTTTCGGCGTGGGTATGGTGGCAGGCCCCGTGGCCGGGGGACTGTTGGGCGC
CATCTCCTTGCATGCACCATTCCTTGCGGCGGCGGTGCTCAACGGCCTCAACCTACTACTGGGCTGCTTC
CTAATGCAGGAGTCGCATAAGGGAGAGCGTCGAGATCCCGGACACCATCGAATGGCGCAAAACCTTTCGC
GGTATGGCATGATAGCGCCCGGAAGAGAGTCAATTCAGGGTGGTGAATGTGAAACCAGTAACGTTATACG
ATGTCGCAGAGTATGCCGGTGTCTCTTATCAGACCGTTTCCCGCGTGGTGAACCAGGCCAGCCACGTTTC
TGCGAAAACGCGGGAAAAAGTGGAAGCGGCGATGGCGGAGCTGAATTACATTCCCAACCGCGTGGCACAA
CAACTGGCGGGCAAACAGTCGTTGCTGATTGGCGTTGCCACCTCCAGTCTGGCCCTGCACGCGCCGTCGC
AAATTGTCGCGGCGATTAAATCTCGCGCCGATCAACTGGGTGCCAGCGTGGTGGTGTCGATGGTAGAACG
AAGCGGCGTCGAAGCCTGTAAAGCGGCGGTGCACAATCTTCTCGCGCAACGCGTCAGTGGGCTGATCATT
AACTATCCGCTGGATGACCAGGATGCCATTGCTGTGGAAGCTGCCTGCACTAATGTTCCGGCGTTATTTC
TTGATGTCTCTGACCAGACACCCATCAACAGTATTATTTTCTCCCATGAAGACGGTACGCGACTGGGCGT
GGAGCATCTGGTCGCATTGGGTCACCAGCAAATCGCGCTGTTAGCGGGCCCATTAAGTTCTGTCTCGGCG
CGTCTGCGTCTGGCTGGCTGGCATAAATATCTCACTCGCAATCAAATTCAGCCGATAGCGGAACGGGAAG
GCGACTGGAGTGCCATGTCCGGTTTTCAACAAACCATGCAAATGCTGAATGAGGGCATCGTTCCCACTGC
GATGCTGGTTGCCAACGATCAGATGGCGCTGGGCGCAATGCGCGCCATTACCGAGTCCGGGCTGCGCGTT
GGTGCGGACATCTCGGTAGTGGGA
Features (pLannotate 1.2.2; 20 found; start..end, strand, type, name):
    280..301     +  protein_bind   CAP binding site: CAP binding activates transcription in the presence of cAMP. E. coli catabolite activator protein
    316..607     +  CDS            TcR (fragment): tetracycline efflux protein; tet; confers resistance to tetracycline
    679..1059    -  CDS            YPB1_ECOLX: Protein predicted: Swiss-Prot protein existence level 4. From Escherichia coli.
   1076..1267    +  CDS            rop: Rop protein, which maintains plasmids at low copy number; rop
   1369..1508    +  misc_feature   bom: basis of mobility region from pBR322
   1694..2282    -  rep_origin     ori: high-copy-number ColE1/pMB1/pBR322/pUC origin of replication
   2404..3219    +  CDS            KanR: aminoglycoside phosphotransferase; aph(3')-Ia; confers resistance to kanamycin in bacteria or G418 (Geneticin®) in eukaryotes
   3228..3285    -  promoter       AmpR promoter (fragment): bla
   3338..3766    -  rep_origin     f1 ori (sequence partly withheld): f1 bacteriophage origin of replication; arrow indicates direction of (+) strand synthesis
   3803..3850    -  terminator     T7 terminator: transcription terminator for bacteriophage T7 RNA polymerase
   3858..3907    -  CDS            SET1 (fragment): solubility-enhancement tag derived from T7 phage gene 10B
   3917..3934    -  CDS            9xHis (fragment): 9xHis affinity tag
   3977..4141    -  CDS            MT1E (fragment): MT1E_HUMAN - Experimental evidence at protein level: Swiss-Prot protein existence level 1. Metallothioneins have a high content of cysteine residues that bind various heavy metals; these proteins are transcriptionally regulated by both heavy metals and glucocorticoids. From Homo sapiens (Human).
   4199..4243    -  CDS            S-Tag: affinity and epitope tag derived from pancreatic ribonuclease A
   4254..4276    -  RBS            RBS: efficient ribosome binding site from bacteriophage T7 gene 10 (Olins and Rangwala, 1989)
   4291..4315    -  protein_bind   lac operator: The lac repressor binds to the lac operator to inhibit transcription in E. coli. This inhibition can be relieved by adding lactose or isopropyl-β-D-thiogalactopyranoside (IPTG). lac repressor encoded by lacI
   4316..4334    -  promoter       T7 promoter: promoter for bacteriophage T7 RNA polymerase
   4360..4639    +  CDS            TcR (fragment): tetracycline efflux protein; tet; confers resistance to tetracycline
   4647..4724    +  promoter       lacI promoter: lacI
   4725..267     +  CDS            lacI (across the origin): lac repressor; lacI; The lac repressor binds to the lac operator to inhibit transcription in E. coli. This inhibition can be relieved by adding lactose or isopropyl-β-D-thiogalactopyranoside (IPTG).
