[The description below was written by a language model from this plasmid's Addgene catalogue record and pLannotate feature annotations shown in this document.]
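Description:
Stag-rHMT is a bacterial expression plasmid built on the pET-29a(+) backbone for producing a recombinant human zinc metallothionein in E. coli. The 5,540 nt sequenced construct replicates from a ColE1/pMB1-type origin accompanied by the rop gene and the pBR322 bom region, and is selected with kanamycin through the aph(3')-Ia aminoglycoside phosphotransferase gene. The catalogue lists it as high copy, although rop normally moderates copy number in pET-type backbones. An f1 origin is also present, which allows single-stranded DNA production. Several short annotations (tetracycline-resistance fragments, an AmpR promoter fragment, a predicted E. coli ORF) appear to be backbone remnants rather than functional parts.

The expression cassette is driven by the T7 lac promoter: a T7 promoter followed directly by a lac operator, then the T7 gene 10 ribosome binding site. The plasmid carries its own lacI gene and promoter, so the Lac repressor holds transcription off until it is induced with IPTG or lactose in a host that supplies T7 RNA polymerase. The coding region begins with the S-tag, a ribonuclease A-derived peptide used for affinity capture and detection, fused to the N-terminus of the metallothionein insert, which was cloned between NcoI and XhoI. The annotation software matches the insert to human MT1E, a cysteine-rich heavy-metal-binding protein. A His-tag sequence from the backbone lies downstream of the insert, but the record does not state whether it is translated in frame with the protein. The cassette ends with a T7 terminator. The record supports use for inducible production and S-tag-based purification or detection of the metallothionein, but does not specify downstream applications.
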