Addgene plasmid #215164: Stag-rHMT
Purpose: Encodes a human zinc metallothionein fused with the S-tag at the N-terminus
Depositing lab: Travis Beddoe & Bhuvana Shanbhag. Depositing organization: La Trobe University.
Backbone
  Vector backbone: pET-29a(+)
  Vector type: Bacterial Expression
Growth in bacteria
  Bacterial resistance: Kanamycin, 50 μg/mL
  Growth temperature: 37°C
  Growth strain: DH5alpha
  Copy number: High Copy
Gene/Insert
  Gene/Insert name: Stag-__rHMT
  Species: H. sapiens (human)
  Promoter: T7 lac
  Tag / fusion protein: S-tag (N terminal on insert)
  Cloning method: Restriction Enzyme; 5′ cloning site NcoI (not destroyed); 3′ cloning site XhoI (not destroyed)
  Sequencing primers: 5′ T7 fwd; 3′ T7 Rev
Terms and licenses: Academic/Nonprofit Terms; Industry Terms: Not Available to Industry
How to cite: Stag-rHMT was a gift from Travis Beddoe & Bhuvana Shanbhag (Addgene plasmid # 215164 ; http://n2t.net/addgene:215164 ; RRID:Addgene_215164)
